Addgene plasmid #138688: pLenti-Puro-sgMARK1
Purpose: Expresses a human MARK1-targeting sgRNA and Cas9
Depositing lab: Reuben Shaw. Depositing organization: Salk Institute for Biological Studies. Publication: The AMPK-Related Kinases SIK1 and SIK3 Mediate Key Tumor-Suppressive Effects of LKB1 in NSCLC. Hollstein PE, Eichner LJ, Brun SN, Kamireddy A, Svensson RU, Vera LI, Ross DS, Rymoff TJ, Hutchins A, Galvez HM, Williams AE, Shokhirev MN, Screaton RA, Berdeaux R, Shaw RJ. Cancer Discov. 2019 Nov;9(11):1606-1627. doi: 10.1158/2159-8290.CD-18-1261. Epub 2019 Jul 26. PubMed 31350328.
Backbone
  Vector backbone: pLentiCRISPR v2
  Vector type: Lentiviral
Growth in bacteria
  Bacterial resistance: Ampicillin, 100 μg/mL
  Growth temperature: 37°C
  Growth strain: NEB Stable
  Copy number: High Copy
Gene/Insert
  Gene/Insert name: sgMARK1 human
  gRNA/shRNA sequence: AGTGGCTCCTTGCCTTTCGA
  Species: H. sapiens (human)
  Entrez Gene: MARK1 (a.k.a. MARK, Par-1c, Par1c)
  Promoter: hU6
  Cloning method: Restriction Enzyme; 5′ cloning site unknown (unknown if destroyed)
Terms and licenses: Academic/Nonprofit Terms; Industry Terms: Not Available to Industry
How to cite: pLenti-Puro-sgMARK1 was a gift from Reuben Shaw (Addgene plasmid # 138688 ; http://n2t.net/addgene:138688 ; RRID:Addgene_138688)
