[The description below was written by a language model from this plasmid's Addgene catalogue record and pLannotate feature annotations shown in this document.]
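Description:
pLenti-Puro-sgMARK1 is a lentiviral all-in-one CRISPR/Cas9 plasmid built on the pLentiCRISPR v2 backbone, carrying a single guide RNA directed against human MARK1 (also known as Par-1c). The sequenced record is about 13 kb. In bacteria it is maintained through a high-copy ColE1/pUC-type origin and selected with ampicillin via the β-lactamase gene. An f1 origin is also present, and the backbone outside the viral region holds an SV40/EM7-driven bleomycin/Zeocin resistance cassette with an SV40 polyadenylation signal.

The transfer region is arranged as a third-generation, self-inactivating HIV-1 vector. A CMV enhancer/promoter replaces the U3 of the truncated 5' LTR to drive genomic RNA production in packaging cells. It is followed by the Ψ packaging signal with a gag fragment, the Rev response element for nuclear export, and the cPPT/CTS. The region ends in a ΔU3 3' LTR that disables LTR promoter activity after integration, with a bGH poly(A) signal downstream.

Between these elements sit two expression units. A human U6 RNA polymerase III promoter transcribes the MARK1 spacer fused to the Streptococcus pyogenes gRNA scaffold. An EF-1α core promoter drives S. pyogenes Cas9, followed in the same orientation by a puromycin N-acetyltransferase coding sequence and a WPRE to enhance transcript expression. The feature table does not annotate the linker between Cas9 and the puromycin marker.

Transduced mammalian cells can therefore be selected with puromycin while expressing both nuclease and guide, allowing disruption of MARK1. The associated publication concerns AMPK-related kinases acting downstream of LKB1 in non-small cell lung cancer.
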