Features (pLannotate 1.2.2; 33 found; start..end, strand, type, name):
    217..397     +  LTR            5' LTR (truncated): truncated 5' long terminal repeat (LTR) from HIV-1
    444..569     +  misc_feature   HIV-1 Ψ: packaging signal of human immunodeficiency virus type 1
    553..916     +  CDS            HIV-1 gag (fragment): gag protein from human immunodeficiency virus 1; gag
   1062..1295    +  misc_feature   RRE: The Rev response element (RRE) of HIV-1 allows for Rev-dependent mRNA export from the nucleus to the cytoplasm.
   1672..1772    +  CDS            Rev (fragment): human immunodeficiency virus 1 (HIV-1) Rev protein; rev; enhances nuclear export of unspliced and incompletely spliced viral mRNAs
   1822..1939    +  misc_feature   cPPT/CTS: central polypurine tract and central termination sequence of HIV-1
   1990..2230    +  promoter       U6 promoter: RNA polymerase III promoter for human U6 snRNA
   2260..2335    +  misc_RNA       gRNA scaffold: guide RNA scaffold for the Streptococcus pyogenes CRISPR/Cas9 system
   2353..2371    +  CDS            small t antigen (fragment): SV40 (simian virus 40) small t antigen
   2397..2608    +  promoter       EF-1α core promoter: core promoter for human elongation factor EF-1α
   2633..6736    +  CDS            Cas9: Cas9 (Csn1) endonuclease from the Streptococcus pyogenes Type II CRISPR/Cas system generates RNA-guided double strand breaks in DNA
   6874..7471    +  CDS            PuroR (fragment): puromycin N-acetyltransferase; pac from Streptomyces; confers resistance to puromycin
   7487..8075    +  misc_feature   WPRE: woodchuck hepatitis virus posttranscriptional regulatory element
   8126..8145    +  misc_feature   cPPT/CTS (fragment): central polypurine tract and central termination sequence of HIV-1
   8147..8380    +  LTR            3' LTR (ΔU3): self-inactivating 3' long terminal repeat (LTR) from HIV-1
   8412..8636    +  polyA_signal   bGH poly(A) signal: bovine growth hormone polyadenylation signal
   8640..8661    +  promoter       SV40 promoter (fragment): SV40 enhancer and early promoter
   8682..9110    +  rep_origin     f1 ori (sequence partly withheld): f1 bacteriophage origin of replication; arrow indicates direction of (+) strand synthesis
   9124..9453    +  promoter       SV40 promoter: SV40 enhancer and early promoter
   9501..9548    +  promoter       EM7 promoter: synthetic bacterial promoter&nbsp
   9567..9941    +  CDS            BleoR: antibiotic-binding protein; Sh ble from Streptoalloteichus hindustanus; confers resistance to bleomycin, phleomycin, and Zeocin™
   9951..10076   +  CDS            ble (fragment): BLE_KLEPN - Experimental evidence at protein level: Swiss-Prot protein existence level 1. Binding protein with a strong affinity to the bleomycin family of antibiotics. Binds to CL990; an antimitotic-antibiotic compound. From Klebsiella pneumoniae.
  10071..10192   +  polyA_signal   SV40 poly(A) signal: SV40 polyadenylation signal
  10263..10285   -  protein_bind   lac operator (fragment): The lac repressor binds to the lac operator to inhibit transcription in E. coli. This inhibition can be relieved by adding lactose or isopropyl-β-D-thiogalactopyranoside (IPTG). lac repressor encoded by lacI
  10289..10319   -  promoter       lac promoter: promoter for the E. coli lac operon
  10334..10355   -  protein_bind   CAP binding site: CAP binding activates transcription in the presence of cAMP. E. coli catabolite activator protein
  10368..10460   -  CDS            lacI (fragment): lac repressor; lacI; The lac repressor binds to the lac operator to inhibit transcription in E. coli. This inhibition can be relieved by adding lactose or isopropyl-β-D-thiogalactopyranoside (IPTG).
  10643..11231   -  rep_origin     ori: high-copy-number ColE1/pMB1/pBR322/pUC origin of replication
  11402..12262   -  CDS            AmpR: β-lactamase; bla; confers resistance to ampicillin, carbenicillin, and related antibiotics
  12263..12367   -  promoter       AmpR promoter: bla
  12426..12478   -  misc_feature   bom (fragment): basis of mobility region from pBR322
  12633..13012   +  enhancer       CMV enhancer: human cytomegalovirus immediate early enhancer
  13013..199     +  promoter       CMV promoter (across the origin): human cytomegalovirus (CMV) immediate early promoter
>Addgene plasmid #138688 | pLenti-Puro-sgMARK1 | addgene full sequence | sequence record 272519 | Addgene NGS Result
TGATGCGGTTTTGGCAGTACATCAATGGGCGTGGATAGCGGTTTGACTCACGGGGATTTCCAAGTCTCCA
CCCCATTGACGTCAATGGGAGTTTGTTTTGGCACCAAAATCAACGGGACTTTCCAAAATGTCGTAACAAC
TCCGCCCCATTGACGCAAATGGGCGGTAGGCGTGTACGGTGGGAGGTCTATATAAGCAGCGCGTTTTGCC
TGTACTGGGTCTCTCTGGTTAGACCAGATCTGAGCCTGGGAGCTCTCTGGCTAACTAGGGAACCCACTGC
TTAAGCCTCAATAAAGCTTGCCTTGAGTGCTTCAAGTAGTGTGTGCCCGTCTGTTGTGTGACTCTGGTAA
CTAGAGATCCCTCAGACCCTTTTAGTCAGTGTGGAAAATCTCTAGCAGTGGCGCCCGAACAGGGACTTGA
AAGCGAAAGGGAAACCAGAGGAGCTCTCTCGACGCAGGACTCGGCTTGCTGAAGCGCGCACGGCAAGAGG
CGAGGGGCGGCGACTGGTGAGTACGCCAAAAATTTTGACTAGCGGAGGCTAGAAGGAGAGAGATGGGTGC
GAGAGCGTCAGTATTAAGCGGGGGAGAATTAGATCGCGATGGGAAAAAATTCGGTTAAGGCCAGGGGGAA
AGAAAAAATATAAATTAAAACATATAGTATGGGCAAGCAGGGAGCTAGAACGATTCGCAGTTAATCCTGG
CCTGTTAGAAACATCAGAAGGCTGTAGACAAATACTGGGACAGCTACAACCATCCCTTCAGACAGGATCA
GAAGAACTTAGATCATTATATAATACAGTAGCAACCCTCTATTGTGTGCATCAAAGGATAGAGATAAAAG
ACACCAAGGAAGCTTTAGACAAGATAGAGGAAGAGCAAAACAAAAGTAAGACCACCGCACAGCAAGCGGC
CGCTGATCTTCAGACCTGGAGGAGGAGATATGAGGGACAATTGGAGAAGTGAATTATATAAATATAAAGT
AGTAAAAATTGAACCATTAGGAGTAGCACCCACCAAGGCAAAGAGAAGAGTGGTGCAGAGAGAAAAAAGA
GCAGTGGGAATAGGAGCTTTGTTCCTTGGGTTCTTGGGAGCAGCAGGAAGCACTATGGGCGCAGCGTCAA
TGACGCTGACGGTACAGGCCAGACAATTATTGTCTGGTATAGTGCAGCAGCAGAACAATTTGCTGAGGGC
TATTGAGGCGCAACAGCATCTGTTGCAACTCACAGTCTGGGGCATCAAGCAGCTCCAGGCAAGAATCCTG
GCTGTGGAAAGATACCTAAAGGATCAACAGCTCCTGGGGATTTGGGGTTGCTCTGGAAAACTCATTTGCA
CCACTGCTGTGCCTTGGAATGCTAGTTGGAGTAATAAATCTCTGGAACAGATTTGGAATCACACGACCTG
GATGGAGTGGGACAGAGAAATTAACAATTACACAAGCTTAATACACTCCTTAATTGAAGAATCGCAAAAC
CAGCAAGAAAAGAATGAACAAGAATTATTGGAATTAGATAAATGGGCAAGTTTGTGGAATTGGTTTAACA
TAACAAATTGGCTGTGGTATATAAAATTATTCATAATGATAGTAGGAGGCTTGGTAGGTTTAAGAATAGT
TTTTGCTGTACTTTCTATAGTGAATAGAGTTAGGCAGGGATATTCACCATTATCGTTTCAGACCCACCTC
CCAACCCCGAGGGGACCCGACAGGCCCGAAGGAATAGAAGAAGAAGGTGGAGAGAGAGACAGAGACAGAT
CCATTCGATTAGTGAACGGATCGGCACTGCGTGCGCCAATTCTGCAGACAAATGGCAGTATTCATCCACA
ATTTTAAAAGAAAAGGGGGGATTGGGGGGTACAGTGCAGGGGAAAGAATAGTAGACATAATAGCAACAGA
CATACAAACTAAAGAATTACAAAAACAAATTACAAAAATTCAAAATTTTCGGGTTTATTACAGGGACAGC
AGAGATCCAGTTTGGTTAATTAAGGTACCGAGGGCCTATTTCCCATGATTCCTTCATATTTGCATATACG
ATACAAGGCTGTTAGAGAGATAATTAGAATTAATTTGACTGTAAACACAAAGATATTAGTACAAAATACG
TGACGTAGAAAGTAATAATTTCTTGGGTAGTTTGCAGTTTTAAAATTATGTTTTAAAATGGACTATCATA
TGCTTACCGTAACTTGAAAGTATTTCGATTTCTTGGCTTTATATATCTTGTGGAAAGGACGAAACACCGA
GTGGCTCCTTGCCTTTCGAGTTTTAGAGCTAGAAATAGCAAGTTAAAATAAGGCTAGTCCGTTATCAACT
TGAAAAAGTGGCACCGAGTCGGTGCTTTTTTGAATTCGCTAGCTAGGTCTTGAAAGGAGTGGGAATTGGC
TCCGGTGCCCGTCAGTGGGCAGAGCGCACATCGCCCACAGTCCCCGAGAAGTTGGGGGGAGGGGTCGGCA
ATTGATCCGGTGCCTAGAGAAGGTGGCGCGGGGTAAACTGGGAAAGTGATGTCGTGTACTGGCTCCGCCT
TTTTCCCGAGGGTGGGGGAGAACCGTATATAAGTGCAGTAGTCGCCGTGAACGTTCTTTTTCGCAACGGG
TTTGCCGCCAGAACACAGGACCGGTTCTAGAGCGCTGCCACCATGGACAAGAAGTACAGCATCGGCCTGG
ACATCGGCACCAACTCTGTGGGCTGGGCCGTGATCACCGACGAGTACAAGGTGCCCAGCAAGAAATTCAA
GGTGCTGGGCAACACCGACCGGCACAGCATCAAGAAGAACCTGATCGGAGCCCTGCTGTTCGACAGCGGC
GAAACAGCCGAGGCCACCCGGCTGAAGAGAACCGCCAGAAGAAGATACACCAGACGGAAGAACCGGATCT
GCTATCTGCAAGAGATCTTCAGCAACGAGATGGCCAAGGTGGACGACAGCTTCTTCCACAGACTGGAAGA
GTCCTTCCTGGTGGAAGAGGATAAGAAGCACGAGCGGCACCCCATCTTCGGCAACATCGTGGACGAGGTG
GCCTACCACGAGAAGTACCCCACCATCTACCACCTGAGAAAGAAACTGGTGGACAGCACCGACAAGGCCG
ACCTGCGGCTGATCTATCTGGCCCTGGCCCACATGATCAAGTTCCGGGGCCACTTCCTGATCGAGGGCGA
CCTGAACCCCGACAACAGCGACGTGGACAAGCTGTTCATCCAGCTGGTGCAGACCTACAACCAGCTGTTC
GAGGAAAACCCCATCAACGCCAGCGGCGTGGACGCCAAGGCCATCCTGTCTGCCAGACTGAGCAAGAGCA
GACGGCTGGAAAATCTGATCGCCCAGCTGCCCGGCGAGAAGAAGAATGGCCTGTTCGGAAACCTGATTGC
CCTGAGCCTGGGCCTGACCCCCAACTTCAAGAGCAACTTCGACCTGGCCGAGGATGCCAAACTGCAGCTG
AGCAAGGACACCTACGACGACGACCTGGACAACCTGCTGGCCCAGATCGGCGACCAGTACGCCGACCTGT
TTCTGGCCGCCAAGAACCTGTCCGACGCCATCCTGCTGAGCGACATCCTGAGAGTGAACACCGAGATCAC
CAAGGCCCCCCTGAGCGCCTCTATGATCAAGAGATACGACGAGCACCACCAGGACCTGACCCTGCTGAAA
GCTCTCGTGCGGCAGCAGCTGCCTGAGAAGTACAAAGAGATTTTCTTCGACCAGAGCAAGAACGGCTACG
CCGGCTACATTGACGGCGGAGCCAGCCAGGAAGAGTTCTACAAGTTCATCAAGCCCATCCTGGAAAAGAT
GGACGGCACCGAGGAACTGCTCGTGAAGCTGAACAGAGAGGACCTGCTGCGGAAGCAGCGGACCTTCGAC
AACGGCAGCATCCCCCACCAGATCCACCTGGGAGAGCTGCACGCCATTCTGCGGCGGCAGGAAGATTTTT
ACCCATTCCTGAAGGACAACCGGGAAAAGATCGAGAAGATCCTGACCTTCCGCATCCCCTACTACGTGGG
CCCTCTGGCCAGGGGAAACAGCAGATTCGCCTGGATGACCAGAAAGAGCGAGGAAACCATCACCCCCTGG
AACTTCGAGGAAGTGGTGGACAAGGGCGCTTCCGCCCAGAGCTTCATCGAGCGGATGACCAACTTCGATA
AGAACCTGCCCAACGAGAAGGTGCTGCCCAAGCACAGCCTGCTGTACGAGTACTTCACCGTGTATAACGA
GCTGACCAAAGTGAAATACGTGACCGAGGGAATGAGAAAGCCCGCCTTCCTGAGCGGCGAGCAGAAAAAG
GCCATCGTGGACCTGCTGTTCAAGACCAACCGGAAAGTGACCGTGAAGCAGCTGAAAGAGGACTACTTCA
AGAAAATCGAGTGCTTCGACTCCGTGGAAATCTCCGGCGTGGAAGATCGGTTCAACGCCTCCCTGGGCAC
ATACCACGATCTGCTGAAAATTATCAAGGACAAGGACTTCCTGGACAATGAGGAAAACGAGGACATTCTG
GAAGATATCGTGCTGACCCTGACACTGTTTGAGGACAGAGAGATGATCGAGGAACGGCTGAAAACCTATG
CCCACCTGTTCGACGACAAAGTGATGAAGCAGCTGAAGCGGCGGAGATACACCGGCTGGGGCAGGCTGAG
CCGGAAGCTGATCAACGGCATCCGGGACAAGCAGTCCGGCAAGACAATCCTGGATTTCCTGAAGTCCGAC
GGCTTCGCCAACAGAAACTTCATGCAGCTGATCCACGACGACAGCCTGACCTTTAAAGAGGACATCCAGA
AAGCCCAGGTGTCCGGCCAGGGCGATAGCCTGCACGAGCACATTGCCAATCTGGCCGGCAGCCCCGCCAT
TAAGAAGGGCATCCTGCAGACAGTGAAGGTGGTGGACGAGCTCGTGAAAGTGATGGGCCGGCACAAGCCC
GAGAACATCGTGATCGAAATGGCCAGAGAGAACCAGACCACCCAGAAGGGACAGAAGAACAGCCGCGAGA
GAATGAAGCGGATCGAAGAGGGCATCAAAGAGCTGGGCAGCCAGATCCTGAAAGAACACCCCGTGGAAAA
CACCCAGCTGCAGAACGAGAAGCTGTACCTGTACTACCTGCAGAATGGGCGGGATATGTACGTGGACCAG
GAACTGGACATCAACCGGCTGTCCGACTACGATGTGGACCATATCGTGCCTCAGAGCTTTCTGAAGGACG
ACTCCATCGACAACAAGGTGCTGACCAGAAGCGACAAGAACCGGGGCAAGAGCGACAACGTGCCCTCCGA
AGAGGTCGTGAAGAAGATGAAGAACTACTGGCGGCAGCTGCTGAACGCCAAGCTGATTACCCAGAGAAAG
TTCGACAATCTGACCAAGGCCGAGAGAGGCGGCCTGAGCGAACTGGATAAGGCCGGCTTCATCAAGAGAC
AGCTGGTGGAAACCCGGCAGATCACAAAGCACGTGGCACAGATCCTGGACTCCCGGATGAACACTAAGTA
CGACGAGAATGACAAGCTGATCCGGGAAGTGAAAGTGATCACCCTGAAGTCCAAGCTGGTGTCCGATTTC
CGGAAGGATTTCCAGTTTTACAAAGTGCGCGAGATCAACAACTACCACCACGCCCACGACGCCTACCTGA
ACGCCGTCGTGGGAACCGCCCTGATCAAAAAGTACCCTAAGCTGGAAAGCGAGTTCGTGTACGGCGACTA
CAAGGTGTACGACGTGCGGAAGATGATCGCCAAGAGCGAGCAGGAAATCGGCAAGGCTACCGCCAAGTAC
TTCTTCTACAGCAACATCATGAACTTTTTCAAGACCGAGATTACCCTGGCCAACGGCGAGATCCGGAAGC
GGCCTCTGATCGAGACAAACGGCGAAACCGGGGAGATCGTGTGGGATAAGGGCCGGGATTTTGCCACCGT
GCGGAAAGTGCTGAGCATGCCCCAAGTGAATATCGTGAAAAAGACCGAGGTGCAGACAGGCGGCTTCAGC
AAAGAGTCTATCCTGCCCAAGAGGAACAGCGATAAGCTGATCGCCAGAAAGAAGGACTGGGACCCTAAGA
AGTACGGCGGCTTCGACAGCCCCACCGTGGCCTATTCTGTGCTGGTGGTGGCCAAAGTGGAAAAGGGCAA
GTCCAAGAAACTGAAGAGTGTGAAAGAGCTGCTGGGGATCACCATCATGGAAAGAAGCAGCTTCGAGAAG
AATCCCATCGACTTTCTGGAAGCCAAGGGCTACAAAGAAGTGAAAAAGGACCTGATCATCAAGCTGCCTA
AGTACTCCCTGTTCGAGCTGGAAAACGGCCGGAAGAGAATGCTGGCCTCTGCCGGCGAACTGCAGAAGGG
AAACGAACTGGCCCTGCCCTCCAAATATGTGAACTTCCTGTACCTGGCCAGCCACTATGAGAAGCTGAAG
GGCTCCCCCGAGGATAATGAGCAGAAACAGCTGTTTGTGGAACAGCACAAGCACTACCTGGACGAGATCA
TCGAGCAGATCAGCGAGTTCTCCAAGAGAGTGATCCTGGCCGACGCTAATCTGGACAAAGTGCTGTCCGC
CTACAACAAGCACCGGGATAAGCCCATCAGAGAGCAGGCCGAGAATATCATCCACCTGTTTACCCTGACC
AATCTGGGAGCCCCTGCCGCCTTCAAGTACTTTGACACCACCATCGACCGGAAGAGGTACACCAGCACCA
AAGAGGTGCTGGACGCCACCCTGATCCACCAGAGCATCACCGGCCTGTACGAGACACGGATCGACCTGTC
TCAGCTGGGAGGCGACAAGCGACCTGCCGCCACAAAGAAGGCTGGACAGGCTAAGAAGAAGAAAGATTAC
AAAGACGATGACGATAAGGGATCCGGCGCAACAAACTTCTCTCTGCTGAAACAAGCCGGAGATGTCGAAG
AGAATCCTGGACCGACCGAGTACAAGCCCACGGTGCGCCTCGCCACCCGCGACGACGTCCCCAGGGCCGT
ACGCACCCTCGCCGCCGCGTTCGCCGACTACCCCGCCACGCGCCACACCGTCGATCCGGACCGCCACATC
GAGCGGGTCACCGAGCTGCAAGAACTCTTCCTCACGCGCGTCGGGCTCGACATCGGCAAGGTGTGGGTCG
CGGACGACGGCGCCGCGGTGGCGGTCTGGACCACGCCGGAGAGCGTCGAAGCGGGGGCGGTGTTCGCCGA
GATCGGCCCGCGCATGGCCGAGTTGAGCGGTTCCCGGCTGGCCGCGCAGCAACAGATGGAAGGCCTCCTG
GCGCCGCACCGGCCCAAGGAGCCCGCGTGGTTCCTGGCCACCGTCGGAGTCTCGCCCGACCACCAGGGCA
AGGGTCTGGGCAGCGCCGTCGTGCTCCCCGGAGTGGAGGCGGCCGAGCGCGCCGGGGTGCCCGCCTTCCT
GGAGACCTCCGCGCCCCGCAACCTCCCCTTCTACGAGCGGCTCGGCTTCACCGTCACCGCCGACGTCGAG
GTGCCCGAAGGACCGCGCACCTGGTGCATGACCCGCAAGCCCGGTGCCTGAACGCGTTAAGTCGACAATC
AACCTCTGGATTACAAAATTTGTGAAAGATTGACTGGTATTCTTAACTATGTTGCTCCTTTTACGCTATG
TGGATACGCTGCTTTAATGCCTTTGTATCATGCTATTGCTTCCCGTATGGCTTTCATTTTCTCCTCCTTG
TATAAATCCTGGTTGCTGTCTCTTTATGAGGAGTTGTGGCCCGTTGTCAGGCAACGTGGCGTGGTGTGCA
CTGTGTTTGCTGACGCAACCCCCACTGGTTGGGGCATTGCCACCACCTGTCAGCTCCTTTCCGGGACTTT
CGCTTTCCCCCTCCCTATTGCCACGGCGGAACTCATCGCCGCCTGCCTTGCCCGCTGCTGGACAGGGGCT
CGGCTGTTGGGCACTGACAATTCCGTGGTGTTGTCGGGGAAATCATCGTCCTTTCCTTGGCTGCTCGCCT
GTGTTGCCACCTGGATTCTGCGCGGGACGTCCTTCTGCTACGTCCCTTCGGCCCTCAATCCAGCGGACCT
TCCTTCCCGCGGCCTGCTGCCGGCTCTGCGGCCTCTTCCGCGTCTTCGCCTTCGCCCTCAGACGAGTCGG
ATCTCCCTTTGGGCCGCCTCCCCGCGTCGACTTTAAGACCAATGACTTACAAGGCAGCTGTAGATCTTAG
CCACTTTTTAAAAGAAAAGGGGGGACTGGAAGGGCTAATTCACTCCCAACGAAGACAAGATCTGCTTTTT
GCTTGTACTGGGTCTCTCTGGTTAGACCAGATCTGAGCCTGGGAGCTCTCTGGCTAACTAGGGAACCCAC
TGCTTAAGCCTCAATAAAGCTTGCCTTGAGTGCTTCAAGTAGTGTGTGCCCGTCTGTTGTGTGACTCTGG
TAACTAGAGATCCCTCAGACCCTTTTAGTCAGTGTGGAAAATCTCTAGCAGGGCCCGTTTAAACCCGCTG
ATCAGCCTCGACTGTGCCTTCTAGTTGCCAGCCATCTGTTGTTTGCCCCTCCCCCGTGCCTTCCTTGACC
CTGGAAGGTGCCACTCCCACTGTCCTTTCCTAATAAAATGAGGAAATTGCATCGCATTGTCTGAGTAGGT
GTCATTCTATTCTGGGGGGTGGGGTGGGGCAGGACAGCAAGGGGGAGGATTGGGAAGACAATAGCAGGCA
TGCTGGGGATGCGGTGGGCTCTATGGCTTCTGAGGCGGAAAGAACCAGCTGGGGCTCTAGGGGGTATCCC
C
[124 nt withheld, positions 8682-8805]
C
[91 nt withheld, positions 8807-8897]
A
[49 nt withheld, positions 8899-8947]
CCTTTGACGTTGGAGTCCACGTTCTTT
[37 nt withheld, positions 8975-9011]
ACCCTATCTCGGTCTATTCTTTTGATTTATAAGGGATTTTGCCGATTTCGGCCTATTGGTTAAAAAATGA
GCTGATTTAACAAAAATTTAACGCGAATTAATTCTGTGGAATGTGTGTCAGTTAGGGTGTGGAAAGTCCC
CAGGCTCCCCAGCAGGCAGAAGTATGCAAAGCATGCATCTCAATTAGTCAGCAACCAGGTGTGGAAAGTC
CCCAGGCTCCCCAGCAGGCAGAAGTATGCAAAGCATGCATCTCAATTAGTCAGCAACCATAGTCCCGCCC
CTAACTCCGCCCATCCCGCCCCTAACTCCGCCCAGTTCCGCCCATTCTCCGCCCCATGGCTGACTAATTT
TTTTTATTTATGCAGAGGCCGAGGCCGCCTCTGCCTCTGAGCTATTCCAGAAGTAGTGAGGAGGCTTTTT
TGGAGGCCTAGGCTTTTGCAAAAAGCTCCCGGGAGCTTGTATATCCATTTTCGGATCTGATCAGCACGTG
TTGACAATTAATCATCGGCATAGTATATCGGCATAGTATAATACGACAAGGTGAGGAACTAAACCATGGC
CAAGTTGACCAGTGCCGTTCCGGTGCTCACCGCGCGCGACGTCGCCGGAGCGGTCGAGTTCTGGACCGAC
CGGCTCGGGTTCTCCCGGGACTTCGTGGAGGACGACTTCGCCGGTGTGGTCCGGGACGACGTGACCCTGT
TCATCAGCGCGGTCCAGGACCAGGTGGTGCCGGACAACACCCTGGCCTGGGTGTGGGTGCGCGGCCTGGA
CGAGCTGTACGCCGAGTGGTCGGAGGTCGTGTCCACGAACTTCCGGGACGCCTCCGGGCCGGCCATGACC
GAGATCGGCGAGCAGCCGTGGGGGCGGGAGTTCGCCCTGCGCGACCCGGCCGGCAACTGCGTGCACTTCG
TGGCCGAGGAGCAGGACTGACACGTGCTACGAGATTTCGATTCCACCGCCGCCTTCTATGAAAGGTTGGG
CTTCGGAATCGTTTTCCGGGACGCCGGCTGGATGATCCTCCAGCGCGGGGATCTCATGCTGGAGTTCTTC
GCCCACCCCAACTTGTTTATTGCAGCTTATAATGGTTACAAATAAAGCAATAGCATCACAAATTTCACAA
ATAAAGCATTTTTTTCACTGCATTCTAGTTGTGGTTTGTCCAAACTCATCAATGTATCTTATCATGTCTG
TATACCGTCGACCTCTAGCTAGAGCTTGGCGTAATCATGGTCATAGCTGTTTCCTGTGTGAAATTGTTAT
CCGCTCACAATTCCACACAACATACGAGCCGGAAGCATAAAGTGTAAAGCCTGGGGTGCCTAATGAGTGA
GCTAACTCACATTAATTGCGTTGCGCTCACTGCCCGCTTTCCAGTCGGGAAACCTGTCGTGCCAGCTGCA
TTAATGAATCGGCCAACGCGCGGGGAGAGGCGGTTTGCGTATTGGGCGCTCTTCCGCTTCCTCGCTCACT
GACTCGCTGCGCTCGGTCGTTCGGCTGCGGCGAGCGGTATCAGCTCACTCAAAGGCGGTAATACGGTTAT
CCACAGAATCAGGGGATAACGCAGGAAAGAACATGTGAGCAAAAGGCCAGCAAAAGGCCAGGAACCGTAA
AAAGGCCGCGTTGCTGGCGTTTTTCCATAGGCTCCGCCCCCCTGACGAGCATCACAAAAATCGACGCTCA
AGTCAGAGGTGGCGAAACCCGACAGGACTATAAAGATACCAGGCGTTTCCCCCTGGAAGCTCCCTCGTGC
GCTCTCCTGTTCCGACCCTGCCGCTTACCGGATACCTGTCCGCCTTTCTCCCTTCGGGAAGCGTGGCGCT
TTCTCATAGCTCACGCTGTAGGTATCTCAGTTCGGTGTAGGTCGTTCGCTCCAAGCTGGGCTGTGTGCAC
GAACCCCCCGTTCAGCCCGACCGCTGCGCCTTATCCGGTAACTATCGTCTTGAGTCCAACCCGGTAAGAC
ACGACTTATCGCCACTGGCAGCAGCCACTGGTAACAGGATTAGCAGAGCGAGGTATGTAGGCGGTGCTAC
AGAGTTCTTGAAGTGGTGGCCTAACTACGGCTACACTAGAAGAACAGTATTTGGTATCTGCGCTCTGCTG
AAGCCAGTTACCTTCGGAAAAAGAGTTGGTAGCTCTTGATCCGGCAAACAAACCACCGCTGGTAGCGGTG
GTTTTTTTGTTTGCAAGCAGCAGATTACGCGCAGAAAAAAAGGATCTCAAGAAGATCCTTTGATCTTTTC
TACGGGGTCTGACGCTCAGTGGAACGAAAACTCACGTTAAGGGATTTTGGTCATGAGATTATCAAAAAGG
ATCTTCACCTAGATCCTTTTAAATTAAAAATGAAGTTTTAAATCAATCTAAAGTATATATGAGTAAACTT
GGTCTGACAGTTACCAATGCTTAATCAGTGAGGCACCTATCTCAGCGATCTGTCTATTTCGTTCATCCAT
AGTTGCCTGACTCCCCGTCGTGTAGATAACTACGATACGGGAGGGCTTACCATCTGGCCCCAGTGCTGCA
ATGATACCGCGAGACCCACGCTCACCGGCTCCAGATTTATCAGCAATAAACCAGCCAGCCGGAAGGGCCG
AGCGCAGAAGTGGTCCTGCAACTTTATCCGCCTCCATCCAGTCTATTAATTGTTGCCGGGAAGCTAGAGT
AAGTAGTTCGCCAGTTAATAGTTTGCGCAACGTTGTTGCCATTGCTACAGGCATCGTGGTGTCACGCTCG
TCGTTTGGTATGGCTTCATTCAGCTCCGGTTCCCAACGATCAAGGCGAGTTACATGATCCCCCATGTTGT
GCAAAAAAGCGGTTAGCTCCTTCGGTCCTCCGATCGTTGTCAGAAGTAAGTTGGCCGCAGTGTTATCACT
CATGGTTATGGCAGCACTGCATAATTCTCTTACTGTCATGCCATCCGTAAGATGCTTTTCTGTGACTGGT
GAGTACTCAACCAAGTCATTCTGAGAATAGTGTATGCGGCGACCGAGTTGCTCTTGCCCGGCGTCAATAC
GGGATAATACCGCGCCACATAGCAGAACTTTAAAAGTGCTCATCATTGGAAAACGTTCTTCGGGGCGAAA
ACTCTCAAGGATCTTACCGCTGTTGAGATCCAGTTCGATGTAACCCACTCGTGCACCCAACTGATCTTCA
GCATCTTTTACTTTCACCAGCGTTTCTGGGTGAGCAAAAACAGGAAGGCAAAATGCCGCAAAAAAGGGAA
TAAGGGCGACACGGAAATGTTGAATACTCATACTCTTCCTTTTTCAATATTATTGAAGCATTTATCAGGG
TTATTGTCTCATGAGCGGATACATATTTGAATGTATTTAGAAAAATAAACAAATAGGGGTTCCGCGCACA
TTTCCCCGAAAAGTGCCACCTGACGTCGACGGATCGGGAGATCTCCCGATCCCCTATGGTGCACTCTCAG
TACAATCTGCTCTGATGCCGCATAGTTAAGCCAGTATCTGCTCCCTGCTTGTGTGTTGGAGGTCGCTGAG
TAGTGCGCGAGCAAAATTTAAGCTACAACAAGGCAAGGCTTGACCGACAATTGCATGAAGAATCTGCTTA
GGGTTAGGCGTTTTGCGCTGCTTCGCGATGTACGGGCCAGATATACGCGTTGACATTGATTATTGACTAG
TTATTAATAGTAATCAATTACGGGGTCATTAGTTCATAGCCCATATATGGAGTTCCGCGTTACATAACTT
ACGGTAAATGGCCCGCCTGGCTGACCGCCCAACGACCCCCGCCCATTGACGTCAATAATGACGTATGTTC
CCATAGTAACGCCAATAGGGACTTTCCATTGACGTCAATGGGTGGAGTATTTACGGTAAACTGCCCACTT
GGCAGTACATCAAGTGTATCATATGCCAAGTACGCCCCCTATTGACGTCAATGACGGTAAATGGCCCGCC
TGGCATTATGCCCAGTACATGACCTTATGGGACTTTCCTACTTGGCAGTACATCTACGTATTAGTCATCG
CTATTACCATGG
