>Addgene plasmid #138688 | pLenti-Puro-sgMARK1 | depositor partial sequence | sequence record 268012 | hU6 FWD Sequence
GCCGTATACGGATTCTTGGCTTTATATATCTTGTGGAAGGACGAAACACCGAGTGGCTCCTTGCCTTTCG
AGTTTTAGAGCTAGAAATAGCAAGTTAAAATAAGGCTAGTCCGTTATCAACTTGAAAAAGTGGCACCGAG
TCGGTGCTTTTTTGAATTCGCTAGCTAGGTCTTGAAAGGAGTGGGAATTGGCTCCGGTGCCCGTCAGTGG
GCAGAGCGCACATCGCCCACAGTCCCCGAGAAGTTGGGGGGAGGGGTCGGCAATTGATCCGGTGCCTAGA
GAAGGTGGCGCGGGGTAAACTGGGAAAGTGATGTCGTGTACTGGCTCCGCCTTTTTCCCGAGGGTGGGGG
AGAACCGTATATAAGTGCAGTAGTCGCCGTGAACGTTCTTTTTCGCAACGGGTTTGCCGCCAGAACACAG
GACCGGTTCTAGAGCGCTGCCACCATGGACAAGAAGTACAGCATCGGCCTGGACATCGGCACCAACTCTG
TGGGCTGGGCCGTGATCACCGACGAGTACAAGGTGCCCAGCAAGAAATTCAAGGTGCTGGGCAACACCGA
CCGGCACAGCATCAAGAAGAACCTGATCGGAGCCCTGCTGTTCGACAGCGGCGAAACAGCCGAGGCCACC
CGGCTGAAGAGAACCGCCAGAAGAAGATACACCAGACGGAAGAACCGGATCTGCTATCTGCAAGAGATCT
TCAGCAACGAGATGGCCAAGGTGGACGACAGCTTCTTCCACAGACTGGAAGAGTCCTTCCTGGTGGAAGA
GGATAAGAAGCACGAGCGGCACCCCATCTTCGGCAACATCGTGGACGAGGTGGCCTACCACGAGAAGTAC
CCCACCATCTACCACCTGAGAAAGAAACTGGTGGACAGCACCGACAAGGCCGACCTGCGGCTGATCTATC
TGGCCCTGGCCCACATGATCAAGTTCCCGGGGCCACTTCCTGATCGAGGGCGACCTGAACCCCGACAACA
GCGACGTGGACAAGCTGTTCATCCAGCTGGTGCAGACCTACAACCAGCTGTTCGAGGAAACCCCATCACG
CCAGCGCGTGACGCCAAGCCATCCTGTCTGCAGACTGAGCAGAGCAGACGCTGGAAATCTGATCGCCAGC
TGCCCGGCGAAAAGAAGATGNNTGTTCGAAACTGATGCCCTGACCTGGNNGAACCCCACTTCAGAGCACC
TCCGACTNNCGAGGATGNANTGCAGCTGAACCAGNACCCTACGACGACGNCCTGTGAAACACTCN
